Addgene plasmid #182042: MBP_Lims (MBP_LIM1234)
Purpose: For expression of human paxillin LIM domains 1-4 with N-terminal MBP fusion protein in E. Coli.
Depositing lab: Vesa Hytönen. Depositing organization: Tampere University, BioMediTech. Publication: Structural and functional analysis of LIM domain-dependent recruitment of paxillin to alphavbeta3 integrin-positive focal adhesions. Ripamonti M, Liaudet N, Azizi L, Bouvard D, Hytonen VP, Wehrle-Haller B. Commun Biol. 2021 Mar 29;4(1):380. doi: 10.1038/s42003-021-01886-9. PubMed 33782527.
Backbone
  Vector backbone: MBP vector
  Total vector size (bp): 7335
  Vector type: Bacterial Expression
Growth in bacteria
  Bacterial resistance: Ampicillin, 100 μg/mL
  Growth temperature: Room Temperature
  Growth strain: DH5alpha
  Growth instructions: RT or 18C O/N (150 rpm). BL21-Star (DE3) is recommended for protein expression.
  Copy number: Unknown
Gene/Insert
  Gene/Insert name: LIM1234 (alt names: Paxillin; PXN)
  Species: H. sapiens (human)
  Mutation: LIM domains 1-4 only
  Entrez Gene: PXN
  Tag / fusion protein: MBP (N terminal on insert)
Resource information
  A portion of this plasmid was derived from a plasmid made by: 1) 2)
Terms and licenses: Academic/Nonprofit Terms; Industry Terms: Not Available to Industry
Depositor comments: collaboration project
How to cite: MBP_Lims (MBP_LIM1234) was a gift from Vesa Hytönen (Addgene plasmid # 182042 ; http://n2t.net/addgene:182042 ; RRID:Addgene_182042)
