[The description below was written by a language model from this plasmid's Addgene catalogue record and pLannotate feature annotations shown in this document.]
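Description:
MBP_Lims (MBP_LIM1234) is a bacterial expression plasmid of about 7.3 kb for producing the four LIM domains of human paxillin (PXN) as a fusion to an N-terminal maltose-binding protein (MBP) in E. coli. The backbone is recorded only as an "MBP vector". The annotated features show a pBR322/ColE1-type origin accompanied by the bom mobility region and the rop gene, which moderates copy number. There is also an M13 phage origin that allows single-stranded DNA production. Selection is by ampicillin through the β-lactamase gene under its own promoter. The catalogue lists the copy number as unknown.

Expression is driven by the tac promoter, a strong trp/lac hybrid, followed by a lac operator. The plasmid carries its own lacI gene under the up-regulated lacIq promoter, so transcription is repressed until it is induced with IPTG. The MBP coding sequence is the version lacking a signal peptide, which keeps the fusion protein in the cytosol. Immediately downstream lies a roughly 720 bp insert corresponding to LIM domains 1–4. The automated annotation labels this segment as a fragment of mouse leupaxin (Lpxn), most likely a homology hit to a related paxillin-family protein, since the catalogue states that the insert is human paxillin. A residual lacZα fragment follows the insert, and the rrnB T1 and T2 terminators end transcription.

MBP commonly improves solubility and permits amylose-affinity purification. The associated study concerns LIM domain-dependent recruitment of paxillin to αvβ3 integrin-positive focal adhesions, so the recombinant protein is suited to structural and biochemical analysis of the LIM region. The record recommends a BL21(DE3)-derived strain for expression.
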