Features (pLannotate 1.2.2; 19 found; start..end, strand, type, name):
      3..80      +  promoter       lacIq promoter: lacI (mutant); In the lacIq allele, a single base change in the promoter boosts expression of the lacI gene about 10-fold.
     81..1163    +  CDS            lacI: lac repressor; lacI; The lac repressor binds to the lac operator to inhibit transcription in E. coli. This inhibition can be relieved by adding lactose or isopropyl-β-D-thiogalactopyranoside (IPTG).
   1176..1197    +  protein_bind   CAP binding site: CAP binding activates transcription in the presence of cAMP. E. coli catabolite activator protein
   1216..1233    +  promoter       tet promoter (fragment): E. coli promoter for tetracycline efflux protein gene
   1406..1434    +  promoter       tac promoter: strong E. coli promoter; hybrid between the trp and lac UV5 promoters
   1442..1458    +  protein_bind   lac operator: The lac repressor binds to the lac operator to inhibit transcription in E. coli. This inhibition can be relieved by adding lactose or isopropyl-β-D-thiogalactopyranoside (IPTG). lac repressor encoded by lacI
   1528..2628    +  CDS            MBP: maltose binding protein from E. coli; malE (mutated); This version of the gene does not encode a signal sequence, so MBP will remain in the cytosol.
   2689..3411    +  CDS            Lpxn (fragment): LPXN_MOUSE - Experimental evidence at protein level: Swiss-Prot protein existence level 1. Transcriptional coactivator for androgen receptor (AR) and serum response factor (SRF). Contributes to the regulation of cell adhesion, spreading and cell migration and acts as a negative regulator in integrin-mediated cell adhesion events. Suppresses the integrin- induced tyrosine phosphorylation of paxillin (PXN). May play a critical role as an adapter protein in the formation of the adhesion zone in osteoclasts. Negatively regulates B-cell antigen receptor (BCR) signaling. From Mus musculus (Mouse).
   3424..3578    +  CDS            lacZα (fragment): LacZα fragment of β-galactosidase; lacZ fragment
   3671..3786    +  ncRNA          5S rRNA: Accession: RF00001 - 5S ribosomal RNA
   3790..3876    +  terminator     rrnB T1 terminator: Escherichia coli rrnB; transcription terminator T1 from the E. coli rrnB gene
   3968..3995    +  terminator     rrnB T2 terminator: transcription terminator T2 from the E. coli rrnB gene
   4014..4105    +  promoter       AmpR promoter: bla
   4106..4966    +  CDS            AmpR: β-lactamase; bla; confers resistance to ampicillin, carbenicillin, and related antibiotics
   5008..5521    -  rep_origin     M13 ori (sequence partly withheld): M13 bacteriophage origin of replication; arrow indicates direction of (+) strand synthesis
   5632..6220    +  rep_origin     ori: high-copy-number ColE1/pMB1/pBR322/pUC origin of replication
   6406..6548    -  misc_feature   bom: basis of mobility region from pBR322
   6650..6841    -  CDS            rop: Rop protein, which maintains plasmids at low copy number; rop
   6858..7238    +  CDS            YPB1_ECOLX: Protein predicted: Swiss-Prot protein existence level 4. From Escherichia coli.
>Addgene plasmid #182042 | MBP_Lims (MBP_LIM1234) | addgene full sequence | sequence record 358842 | Addgene NGS Result
CCGACACCATCGAATGGTGCAAAACCTTTCGCGGTATGGCATGATAGCGCCCGGAAGAGAGTCAATTCAG
GGTGGTGAATGTGAAACCAGTAACGTTATACGATGTCGCAGAGTATGCCGGTGTCTCTTATCAGACCGTT
TCCCGCGTGGTGAACCAGGCCAGCCACGTTTCTGCGAAAACGCGGGAAAAAGTGGAAGCGGCGATGGCGG
AGCTGAATTACATTCCCAACCGCGTGGCACAACAACTGGCGGGCAAACAGTCGTTGCTGATTGGCGTTGC
CACCTCCAGTCTGGCCCTGCACGCGCCGTCGCAAATTGTCGCGGCGATTAAATCTCGCGCCGATCAACTG
GGTGCCAGCGTGGTGGTGTCGATGGTAGAACGAAGCGGCGTCGAAGCCTGTAAAGCGGCGGTGCACAATC
TTCTCGCGCAACGCGTCAGTGGGCTGATCATTAACTATCCGCTGGATGACCAGGATGCCATTGCTGTGGA
AGCTGCCTGCACTAATGTTCCGGCGTTATTTCTTGATGTCTCTGACCAGACACCCATCAACAGTATTATT
TTCTCCCATGAAGACGGTACGCGACTGGGCGTGGAGCATCTGGTCGCATTGGGTCACCAGCAAATCGCGC
TGTTAGCGGGCCCATTAAGTTCTGTCTCGGCGCGTCTGCGTCTGGCTGGCTGGCATAAATATCTCACTCG
CAATCAAATTCAGCCGATAGCGGAACGGGAAGGCGACTGGAGTGCCATGTCCGGTTTTCAACAAACCATG
CAAATGCTGAATGAGGGCATCGTTCCCACTGCGATGCTGGTTGCCAACGATCAGATGGCGCTGGGCGCAA
TGCGCGCCATTACCGAGTCCGGGCTGCGCGTTGGTGCGGATATCTCAGTAGTGGGATACGACGATACCGA
AGACAGCTCATGTTATATCCCGCCGTTAACCACCATCAAACAGGATTTTCGCCTGCTGGGGCAAACCAGC
GTGGACCGCTTGCTGCAACTCTCTCAGGGCCAGGCGGTGAAGGGCAATCAGCTGTTGCCCGTCTCACTGG
TGAAAAGAAAAACCACCCTGGCGCCCAATACGCAAACCGCCTCTCCCCGCGCGTTGGCCGATTCATTAAT
GCAGCTGGCACGACAGGTTTCCCGACTGGAAAGCGGGCAGTGAGCGCAACGCAATTAATGTAAGTTAGCT
CACTCATTAGGCACAATTCTCATGTTTGACAGCTTATCATCGACTGCACGGTGCACCAATGCTTCTGGCG
TCAGGCAGCCATCGGAAGCTGTGGTATGGCTGTGCAGGTCGTAAATCACTGCATAATTCGTGTCGCTCAA
GGCGCACTCCCGTTCTGGATAATGTTTTTTGCGCCGACATCATAACGGTTCTGGCAAATATTCTGAAATG
AGCTGTTGACAATTAATCATCGGCTCGTATAATGTGTGGAATTGTGAGCGGATAACAATTTCACACAGGA
AACAGCCAGTCCGTTTAGGTGTTTTCACGAGCACTTCACCAACAAGGACCATAGCATATGAAAATCGAAG
AAGGTAAACTGGTAATCTGGATTAACGGCGATAAAGGCTATAACGGTCTCGCTGAAGTCGGTAAGAAATT
CGAGAAAGATACCGGAATTAAAGTCACCGTTGAGCATCCGGATAAACTGGAAGAGAAATTCCCACAGGTT
GCGGCAACTGGCGATGGCCCTGACATTATCTTCTGGGCACACGACCGCTTTGGTGGCTACGCTCAATCTG
GCCTGTTGGCTGAAATCACCCCGGACAAAGCGTTCCAGGACAAGCTGTATCCGTTTACCTGGGATGCCGT
ACGTTACAACGGCAAGCTGATTGCTTACCCGATCGCTGTTGAAGCGTTATCGCTGATTTATAACAAAGAT
CTGCTGCCGAACCCGCCAAAAACCTGGGAAGAGATCCCGGCGCTGGATAAAGAACTGAAAGCGAAAGGTA
AGAGCGCGCTGATGTTCAACCTGCAAGAACCGTACTTCACCTGGCCGCTGATTGCTGCTGACGGGGGTTA
TGCGTTCAAGTATGAAAACGGCAAGTACGACATTAAAGACGTGGGCGTGGATAACGCTGGCGCGAAAGCG
GGTCTGACCTTCCTGGTTGACCTGATTAAAAACAAACACATGAATGCAGACACCGATTACTCCATCGCAG
AAGCTGCCTTTAATAAAGGCGAAACAGCGATGACCATCAACGGCCCGTGGGCATGGTCCAACATCGACAC
CAGCAAAGTGAATTATGGTGTAACGGTACTGCCGACCTTCAAGGGTCAACCATCCAAACCGTTCGTTGGC
GTGCTGAGCGCAGGTATTAACGCCGCCAGTCCGAACAAAGAGCTGGCAAAAGAGTTCCTCGAAAACTATC
TGCTGACTGATGAAGGTCTGGAAGCGGTTAATAAAGACAAACCGCTGGGTGCCGTAGCGCTGAAGTCTTA
CGAGGAAGAGTTGGCGAAAGATCCACGTATTGCCGCCACTATGGAAAACGCCCAGAAAGGTGAAATCATG
CCGAACATCCCGCAGATGTCCGCTTTCTGGTATGCCGTGCGTACTGCGGTGATCAACGCCGCCAGCGGTC
GTCAGACTGTCGATGAAGCCCTGAAAGACGCGCAGACTAATTCGAGCTCGAACAACAACAACAATAACAA
TAACAACAACCTCGGGATCGAGGGAAGGATTTCAGAATTCGCCAAAGGAGTCTGCGGGGCCTGCAAGAAG
CCCATCGCCGGGCAGGTTGTGACCGCCATGGGGAAGACGTGGCACCCCGAGCACTTCGTCTGCACCCACT
GCCAGGAGGAGATCGGATCCCGGAACTTCTTCGAGCGGGATGGACAGCCCTACTGTGAAAAGGACTACCA
CAACCTCTTCTCCCCGCGCTGCTACTACTGCAACGGCCCCATCCTGGATAAAGTGGTGACAGCCCTTGAC
CGGACGTGGCACCCTGAACACTTCTTCTGTGCACAGTGTGGAGCCTTCTTTGGTCCCGAAGGGTTCCACG
AGAAGGACGGCAAGGCCTACTGTCGCAAGGACTACTTCGACATGTTCGCACCCAAGTGTGGCGGCTGCGC
CCGGGCCATCCTGGAGAACTATATCTCAGCCCTCAACACGCTGTGGCATCCTGAGTGCTTTGTGTGCCGG
GAATGCTTCACGCCATTCGTGAACGGCAGCTTCTTCGAGCACGACGGGCAGCCCTACTGTGAGGTGCACT
ACCACGAGCGGCGCGGCTCGCTGTGTTCTGGCTGCCAGAAGCCCATCACCGGCCGCTGCATCACCGCCAT
GGCCAAGAAGTTCCACCCCGAGCACTTCGTCTGTGCCTTCTGCCTCAAGCAGCTCAACAAGGGCACCTTC
AAGGAGCAGAACGACAAGCCTTACTGTCAGAACTGCTTCCTCAAGCTCTTCTGCTAAGCTTGGCACTGGC
CGTCGTTTTACAACGTCGTGACTGGGAAAACCCTGGCGTTACCCAACTTAATCGCCTTGCAGCACATCCC
CCTTTCGCCAGCTGGCGTAATAGCGAAGAGGCCCGCACCGATCGCCCTTCCCAACAGTTGCGCAGCCTGA
ATGGCGAATGGCAGCTTGGCTGTTTTGGCGGATGAGATAAGATTTTCAGCCTGATACAGATTAAATCAGA
ACGCAGAAGCGGTCTGATAAAACAGAATTTGCCTGGCGGCAGTAGCGCGGTGGTCCCACCTGACCCCATG
CCGAACTCAGAAGTGAAACGCCGTAGCGCCGATGGTAGTGTGGGGTCTCCCCATGCGAGAGTAGGGAACT
GCCAGGCATCAAATAAAACGAAAGGCTCAGTCGAAAGACTGGGCCTTTCGTTTTATCTGTTGTTTGTCGG
TGAACGCTCTCCTGAGTAGGACAAATCCGCCGGGAGCGGATTTGAACGTTGCGAAGCAACGGCCCGGAGG
GTGGCGGGCAGGACGCCCGCCATAAACTGCCAGGCATCAAATTAAGCAGAAGGCCATCCTGACGGATGGC
CTTTTTGCGTTTCTACAAACTCTTTTGTTTATTTTTCTAAATACATTCAAATATGTATCCGCTCATGAGA
CAATAACCCTGATAAATGCTTCAATAATATTGAAAAAGGAAGAGTATGAGTATTCAACATTTCCGTGTCG
CCCTTATTCCCTTTTTTGCGGCATTTTGCCTTCCTGTTTTTGCTCACCCAGAAACGCTGGTGAAAGTAAA
AGATGCTGAAGATCAGTTGGGTGCACGAGTGGGTTACATCGAACTGGATCTCAACAGCGGTAAGATCCTT
GAGAGTTTTCGCCCCGAAGAACGTTTCCCAATGATGAGCACTTTTAAAGTTCTGCTATGTGGCGCGGTAT
TATCCCGTGTTGACGCCGGGCAAGAGCAACTCGGTCGCCGCATACACTATTCTCAGAATGACTTGGTTGA
GTACTCACCAGTCACAGAAAAGCATCTTACGGATGGCATGACAGTAAGAGAATTATGCAGTGCTGCCATA
ACCATGAGTGATAACACTGCGGCCAACTTACTTCTGACAACGATCGGAGGACCGAAGGAGCTAACCGCTT
TTTTGCACAACATGGGGGATCATGTAACTCGCCTTGATCGTTGGGAACCGGAGCTGAATGAAGCCATACC
AAACGACGAGCGTGACACCACGATGCCTGTAGCAATGGCAACAACGTTGCGCAAACTATTAACTGGCGAA
CTACTTACTCTAGCTTCCCGGCAACAATTAATAGACTGGATGGAGGCGGATAAAGTTGCAGGACCACTTC
TGCGCTCGGCCCTTCCGGCTGGCTGGTTTATTGCTGATAAATCTGGAGCCGGTGAGCGTGGGTCTCGCGG
TATCATTGCAGCACTGGGGCCAGATGGTAAGCCCTCCCGTATCGTAGTTATCTACACGACGGGGAGTCAG
GCAACTATGGATGAACGAAATAGACAGATCGCTGAGATAGGTGCCTCACTGATTAAGCATTGGTAACTGT
CAGACCAAGTTTACTCATATATACTTTAGATTGATT
[38 nt withheld, positions 5007-5044]
A
[37 nt withheld, positions 5046-5082]
ATTTTGTTAAAATTCGCGTTAAATTTTTGTTAAATCAGCTCATTTTTTAACCAATAGGCCGAAATCGGCA
AAATCCCTTATAAATCAAAAGAATAGACCGAGATAGGGT
[37 nt withheld, positions 5192-5228]
AAAGAACGTGGACTCCAACGTCAAAGG
[141 nt withheld, positions 5256-5396]
G
[125 nt withheld, positions 5398-5522]
AAAGGATCTAGGTGAAGATCCTTTTTGATAATCTCATGACCAAAATCCCTTAACGTGAGTTTTCGTTCCA
CTGAGCGTCAGACCCCGTAGAAAAGATCAAAGGATCTTCTTGAGATCCTTTTTTTCTGCGCGTAATCTGC
TGCTTGCAAACAAAAAAACCACCGCTACCAGCGGTGGTTTGTTTGCCGGATCAAGAGCTACCAACTCTTT
TTCCGAAGGTAACTGGCTTCAGCAGAGCGCAGATACCAAATACTGTCCTTCTAGTGTAGCCGTAGTTAGG
CCACCACTTCAAGAACTCTGTAGCACCGCCTACATACCTCGCTCTGCTAATCCTGTTACCAGTGGCTGCT
GCCAGTGGCGATAAGTCGTGTCTTACCGGGTTGGACTCAAGACGATAGTTACCGGATAAGGCGCAGCGGT
CGGGCTGAACGGGGGGTTCGTGCACACAGCCCAGCTTGGAGCGAACGACCTACACCGAACTGAGATACCT
ACAGCGTGAGCTATGAGAAAGCGCCACGCTTCCCGAAGGGAGAAAGGCGGACAGGTATCCGGTAAGCGGC
AGGGTCGGAACAGGAGAGCGCACGAGGGAGCTTCCAGGGGGAAACGCCTGGTATCTTTATAGTCCTGTCG
GGTTTCGCCACCTCTGACTTGAGCGTCGATTTTTGTGATGCTCGTCAGGGGGGCGGAGCCTATGGAAAAA
CGCCAGCAACGCGGCCTTTTTACGGTTCCTGGCCTTTTGCTGGCCTTTTGCTCACATGTTCTTTCCTGCG
TTATCCCCTGATTCTGTGGATAACCGTATTACCGCCTTTGAGTGAGCTGATACCGCTCGCCGCAGCCGAA
CGACCGAGCGCAGCGAGTCAGTGAGCGAGGAAGCGGAAGAGCGCCTGATGCGGTATTTTCTCCTTACGCA
TCTGTGCGGTATTTCACACCGCATATATGGTGCACTCTCAGTACAATCTGCTCTGATGCCGCATAGTTAA
GCCAGTATACACTCCGCTATCGCTACGTGACTGGGTCATGGCTGCGCCCCGACACCCGCCAACACCCGCT
GACGCGCCCTGACGGGCTTGTCTGCTCCCGGCATCCGCTTACAGACAAGCTGTGACCGTCTCCGGGAGCT
GCATGTGTCAGAGGTTTTCACCGTCATCACCGAAACGCGCGAGGCAGCTGCGGTAAAGCTCATCAGCGTG
GTCGTGCAGCGATTCACAGATGTCTGCCTGTTCATCCGCGTCCAGCTCGTTGAGTTTCTCCAGAAGCGTT
AATGTCTGGCTTCTGATAAAGCGGGCCATGTTAAGGGCGGTTTTTTCCTGTTTGGTCACTGATGCCTCCG
TGTAAGGGGGATTTCTGTTCATGGGGGTAATGATACCGATGAAACGAGAGAGGATGCTCACGATACGGGT
TACTGATGATGAACATGCCCGGTTACTGGAACGTTGTGAGGGTAAACAACTGGCGGTATGGATGCGGCGG
GACCAGAGAAAAATCACTCAGGGTCAATGCCAGCGCTTCGTTAATACAGATGTAGGTGTTCCACAGGGTA
GCCAGCAGCATCCTGCGATGCAGATCCGGAACATAATGGTGCAGGGCGCTGACTTCCGCGTTTCCAGACT
TTACGAAACACGGAAACCGAAGACCATTCATGTTGTTGCTCAGGTCGCAGACGTTTTGCAGCAGCAGTCG
CTTCACGTTCGCTCGCGTATCGGTGATTCATTCTGCTAACCAGTAAGGCAACCCCGCCAGCCTAGCCGGG
TCCTCAACGACAGGAGCACGATCATGCGCACCCGTGGCCAGGACCCAACGCTGCCCGAAATT
